>Addgene plasmid #125573 | pCALNL-tdTomato | addgene full sequence | sequence record 248510 | Addgene NGS Result
CGGGGCGGGGCGAGGCGGAGAGGTGCGGCGGCAGCCAATCAGAGCGGCGCGCTCCGAAAGTTTCCTTTTA
TGGCGAGGCGGCGGCGGCGGCGGCCCTATAAAAAGCGAAGCGCGCGGCGGGCGGGAGTCGCTGCGCGCTG
CCTTCGCCCCGTGCCCCGCTCCGCCGCCGCCTCGCGCCGCCCGCCCCGGCTCTGACTGACCGCGTTACTC
CCACAGGTGAGCGGGCGGGACGGCCCTTCTCCTCCGGGCTGTAATTAGCGCTTGGTTTAATGACGGCTTG
TTTCTTTTCTGTGGCTGCGTGAAAGCCTTGAGGGGCTCCGGGAGGGCCCTTTGTGCGGGGGGAGCGGCTC
GGGGGGTGCGTGCGTGTGTGTGTGCGTGGGGAGCGCCGCGTGCGGCTCCGCGCTGCCCGGCGGCTGTGAG
CGCTGCGGGCGCGGCGCGGGGCTTTGTGCGCTCCGCAGTGTGCGCGAGGGGAGCGCGGCCGGGGGCGGTG
CCCCGCGGTGCGGGGGGGGCTGCGAGGGGAACAAAGGCTGCGTGCGGGGTGTGTGCGTGGGGGGGTGAGC
AGGGGGTGTGGGCGCGTCGGTCGGGCTGCAACCCCCCCTGCACCCCCCTCCCCGAGTTGCTGAGCACGGC
CCGGCTTCGGGTGCGGGGCTCCGTACGGGGCGTGGCGCGGGGCTCGCCGTGCCGGGCGGGGGGTGGCGGC
AGGTGGGGGTGCCGGGCGGGGCGGGGCCGCCTCGGGCCGGGGAGGGCTCGGGGGAGGGGCGCGGCGGCCC
CCGGAGCGCCGGCGGCTGTCGAGGCGCGGCGAGCCGCAGCCATTGCCTTTTATGGTAATCGTGCGAGAGG
GCGCAGGGACTTCCTTTGTCCCAAATCTGTGCGGAGCCGAAATCTGGGAGGCGCCGCCGCACCCCCTCTA
GCGGGCGCGGGGCGAAGCGGTGCGGCGCCGGCAGGAAGGAAATGGGCGGGGAGGGCCTTCGTGCGTCGCC
GCGCCGCCGTCCCCTTCTCCCTCTCCAGCCTCGGGGCTGTCCGCGGGGGGACGGCTGCCTTCGGGGGGGA
CGGGGCAGGGCGGGGTTCGGCTTCTGGCGTGTGACCGGCGGCTCTAGAGCCTCTGCTAACCATGTTCATG
CCTTCTTCTTTTTCCTACAGCTCCTGGGCAACGTGCTGGTTATTGTGCTGTCTCATCATTTTGGCAAAGA
ATTGATTAATTCGAGCGAACGCGTATAACTTCGTATAGCATACATTATACGAAGTTATCTCGAGTCGGAT
TTGATCTGATCAAGAGACAGGATGAGGATCGTTTCGCATGATTGAACAAGATGGATTGCACGCAGGTTCT
CCGGCCGCTTGGGTGGAGAGGCTATTCGGCTATGACTGGGCACAACAGACAATCGGCTGCTCTGATGCCG
CCGTGTTCCGGCTGTCAGCGCAGGGGCGCCCGGTTCTTTTTGTCAAGACCGACCTGTCCGGTGCCCTGAA
TGAACTGCAGGACGAGGCAGCGCGGCTATCGTGGCTGGCCACGACGGGCGTTCCTTGCGCAGCTGTGCTC
GACGTTGTCACTGAAGCGGGAAGGGACTGGCTGCTATTGGGCGAAGTGCCGGGGCAGGATCTCCTGTCAT
CTCACCTTGCTCCTGCCGAGAAAGTATCCATCATGGCTGATGCAATGCGGCGGCTGCATACGCTTGATCC
GGCTACCTGCCCATTCGACCACCAAGCGAAACATCGCATCGAGCGAGCACGTACTCGGATGGAAGCCGGT
CTTGTCGATCAGGATGATCTGGACGAAGAGCATCAGGGGCTCGCGCCAGCCGAACTGTTCGCCAGGCTCA
AGGCGCGCATGCCCGACGGCGAGGATCTCGTCGTGACCCATGGCGATGCCTGCTTGCCGAATATCATGGT
GGAAAATGGCCGCTTTTCTGGATTCATCGACTGTGGCCGGCTGGGTGTGGCGGACCGCTATCAGGACATA
GCGTTGGCTACCCGTGATATTGCTGAAGAGCTTGGCGGCGAATGGGCTGACCGCTTCCTCGTGCTTTACG
GTATCGCCGCTCCCGATTCGCAGCGCATCGCCTTCTATCGCCTTCTTGACGAGTTCTTCTGAGCGGGACT
CTGGGGTTCGAAATGACCGACCAAGCGACGCCCAACCTGCCATCACGAGATTTCGATTCCACCGCCGCCT
TCTATGAAAGGTTGGGCTTCGGAATCGTTTTCCGGGACGCCGGCTGGATGATCCTCCAGCGCGGGGATCT
CATGCTGGAGTTCTTCGCCCACCCCATCGATAACTTGTTTATTGCAGCTTATAATGGTTACAAATAAAGC
AATAGCATCACAAATTTCACAAATAAAGCATTTTTTTCACTGCATTCTAGTTGTGGTTTGTCCAAACTCA
TCAATGTATCTTATCATGTCTGGATCAATCCGAACGCGTATAACTTCGTATAGCATACATTATACGAAGT
TATCTCGAGTCGCTCGGTACGATTTAAATTGAATTCGCCACCATGGTGAGCAAGGGCGAGGAGGTCATCA
AAGAGTTCATGCGCTTCAAGGTGCGCATGGAGGGCTCCATGAACGGCCACGAGTTCGAGATCGAGGGCGA
GGGCGAGGGCCGCCCCTACGAGGGCACCCAGACCGCCAAGCTGAAGGTGACCAAGGGCGGCCCCCTGCCC
TTCGCCTGGGACATCCTGTCCCCCCAGTTCATGTACGGCTCCAAGGCGTACGTGAAGCACCCCGCCGACA
TCCCCGATTACAAGAAGCTGTCCTTCCCCGAGGGCTTCAAGTGGGAGCGCGTGATGAACTTCGAGGACGG
CGGTCTGGTGACCGTGACCCAGGACTCCTCCCTGCAGGACGGCACGCTGATCTACAAGGTGAAGATGCGC
GGCACCAACTTCCCCCCCGACGGCCCCGTAATGCAGAAGAAGACCATGGGCTGGGAGGCCTCCACCGAGC
GCCTGTACCCCCGCGACGGCGTGCTGAAGGGCGAGATCCACCAGGCCCTGAAGCTGAAGGACGGCGGCCA
CTACCTGGTGGAGTTCAAGACCATCTACATGGCCAAGAAGCCCGTGCAACTGCCCGGCTACTACTACGTG
GACACCAAGCTGGACATCACCTCCCACAACGAGGACTACACCATCGTGGAACAGTACGAGCGCTCCGAGG
GCCGCCACCACCTGTTCCTGGGGCATGGCACCGGCAGCACCGGCAGCGGCAGCTCCGGCACCGCCTCCTC
CGAGGACAACAACATGGCCGTCATCAAAGAGTTCATGCGCTTCAAGGTGCGCATGGAGGGCTCCATGAAC
GGCCACGAGTTCGAGATCGAGGGCGAGGGCGAGGGCCGCCCCTACGAGGGCACCCAGACCGCCAAGCTGA
AGGTGACCAAGGGCGGCCCCCTGCCCTTCGCCTGGGACATCCTGTCCCCCCAGTTCATGTACGGCTCCAA
GGCGTACGTGAAGCACCCCGCCGACATCCCCGATTACAAGAAGCTGTCCTTCCCCGAGGGCTTCAAGTGG
GAGCGCGTGATGAACTTCGAGGACGGCGGTCTGGTGACCGTGACCCAGGACTCCTCCCTGCAGGACGGCA
CGCTGATCTACAAGGTGAAGATGCGCGGCACCAACTTCCCCCCCGACGGCCCCGTAATGCAGAAGAAGAC
CATGGGCTGGGAGGCCTCCACCGAGCGCCTGTACCCCCGCGACGGCGTGCTGAAGGGCGAGATCCACCAG
GCCCTGAAGCTGAAGGACGGCGGCCACTACCTGGTGGAGTTCAAGACCATCTACATGGCCAAGAAGCCCG
TGCAACTGCCCGGCTACTACTACGTGGACACCAAGCTGGACATCACCTCCCACAACGAGGACTACACCAT
CGTGGAACAGTACGAGCGCTCCGAGGGCCGCCACCACCTGTTCCTGTACGGCATGGACGAGCTGTACAAG
TAAGCGGCCGCACTCCTCAGGTGCAGGCTGCCTATCAGAAGGTGGTGGCTGGTGTGGCCAATGCCCTGGC
TCACAAATACCACTGAGATCTTTTTCCCTCTGCCAAAAATTATGGGGACATCATGAAGCCCCTTGAGCAT
CTGACTTCTGGCTAATAAAGGAAATTTATTTTCATTGCAATAGTGTGTTGGAATTTTTTGTGTCTCTCAC
TCGGAAGGACATATGGGAGGGCAAATCATTTAAAACATCAGAATGAGTATTTGGTTTAGAGTTTGGCAAC
ATATGCCCATATGCTGGCTGCCATGAACAAAGGTTGGCTATAAAGAGGTCATCAGTATATGAAACAGCCC
CCTGCTGTCCATTCCTTATTCCATAGAAAAGCCTTGACTTGAGGTTAGATTTTTTTTATATTTTGTTTTG
TGTTATTTTTTTCTTTAACATCCCTAAAATTTTCCTTACATGTTTTACTAGCCAGATTTTTCCTCCTCTC
CTGACTACTCCCAGTCATAGCTGTCCCTCTTCTCTTATGGAGATCCCTCGACCTGCAGCCCAAGCTTGGC
GTAATCATGGTCATAGCTGTTTCCTGTGTGAAATTGTTATCCGCTCACAATTCCACACAACATACGAGCC
GGAAGCATAAAGTGTAAAGCCTGGGGTGCCTAATGAGTGAGCTAACTCACATTAATTGCGTTGCGCTCAC
TGCCCGCTTTCCAGTCGGGAAACCTGTCGTGCCAGCGGATCCGCATCTCAATTAGTCAGCAACCATAGTC
CCGCCCCTAACTCCGCCCAGTTCCGCCCATTCTCCGCCCCATGGCTGACTAATTTTTTTTATTTATGCAG
AGGCCGAGGCCGCCTCGGCCTCTGAGCTATTCCAGAAGTAGTGAGGAGGCTTTTTTGGAGGCCTAGGCTT
TTGCAAAAAGCTAACTTGTTTATTGCAGCTTATAATGGTTACAAATAAAGCAATAGCATCACAAATTTCA
CAAATAAAGCATTTTTTTCACTGCATTCTAGTTGTGGTTTGTCCAAACTCATCAATGTATCTTATCATGT
CTGGATCCGCTGCATTAATGAATCGGCCAACGCGCGGGGAGAGGCGGTTTGCGTATTGGGCGCTCTTCCG
CTTCCTCGCTCACTGACTCGCTGCGCTCGGTCGTTCGGCTGCGGCGAGCGGTATCAGCTCACTCAAAGGC
GGTAATACGGTTATCCACAGAATCAGGGGATAACGCAGGAAAGAACATGTGAGCAAAAGGCCAGCAAAAG
GCCAGGAACCGTAAAAAGGCCGCGTTGCTGGCGTTTTTCCATAGGCTCCGCCCCCCTGACGAGCATCACA
AAAATCGACGCTCAAGTCAGAGGTGGCGAAACCCGACAGGACTATAAAGATACCAGGCGTTTCCCCCTGG
AAGCTCCCTCGTGCGCTCTCCTGTTCCGACCCTGCCGCTTACCGGATACCTGTCCGCCTTTCTCCCTTCG
GGAAGCGTGGCGCTTTCTCATAGCTCACGCTGTAGGTATCTCAGTTCGGTGTAGGTCGTTCGCTCCAAGC
TGGGCTGTGTGCACGAACCCCCCGTTCAGCCCGACCGCTGCGCCTTATCCGGTAACTATCGTCTTGAGTC
CAACCCGGTAAGACACGACTTATCGCCACTGGCAGCAGCCACTGGTAACAGGATTAGCAGAGCGAGGTAT
GTAGGCGGTGCTACAGAGTTCTTGAAGTGGTGGCCTAACTACGGCTACACTAGAAGAACAGTATTTGGTA
TCTGCGCTCTGCTGAAGCCAGTTACCTTCGGAAAAAGAGTTGGTAGCTCTTGATCCGGCAAACAAACCAC
CGCTGGTAGCGGTGGTTTTTTTGTTTGCAAGCAGCAGATTACGCGCAGAAAAAAAGGATCTCAAGAAGAT
CCTTTGATCTTTTCTACGGGGTCTGACGCTCAGTGGAACGAAAACTCACGTTAAGGGATTTTGGTCATGA
GATTATCAAAAAGGATCTTCACCTAGATCCTTTTAAATTAAAAATGAAGTTTTAAATCAATCTAAAGTAT
ATATGAGTAAACTTGGTCTGACAGTTACCAATGCTTAATCAGTGAGGCACCTATCTCAGCGATCTGTCTA
TTTCGTTCATCCATAGTTGCCTGACTCCCCGTCGTGTAGATAACTACGATACGGGAGGGCTTACCATCTG
GCCCCAGTGCTGCAATGATACCGCGAGACCCACGCTCACCGGCTCCAGATTTATCAGCAATAAACCAGCC
AGCCGGAAGGGCCGAGCGCAGAAGTGGTCCTGCAACTTTATCCGCCTCCATCCAGTCTATTAATTGTTGC
CGGGAAGCTAGAGTAAGTAGTTCGCCAGTTAATAGTTTGCGCAACGTTGTTGCCATTGCTACAGGCATCG
TGGTGTCACGCTCGTCGTTTGGTATGGCTTCATTCAGCTCCGGTTCCCAACGATCAAGGCGAGTTACATG
ATCCCCCATGTTGTGCAAAAAAGCGGTTAGCTCCTTCGGTCCTCCGATCGTTGTCAGAAGTAAGTTGGCC
GCAGTGTTATCACTCATGGTTATGGCAGCACTGCATAATTCTCTTACTGTCATGCCATCCGTAAGATGCT
TTTCTGTGACTGGTGAGTACTCAACCAAGTCATTCTGAGAATAGTGTATGCGGCGACCGAGTTGCTCTTG
CCCGGCGTCAATACGGGATAATACCGCGCCACATAGCAGAACTTTAAAAGTGCTCATCATTGGAAAACGT
TCTTCGGGGCGAAAACTCTCAAGGATCTTACCGCTGTTGAGATCCAGTTCGATGTAACCCACTCGTGCAC
CCAACTGATCTTCAGCATCTTTTACTTTCACCAGCGTTTCTGGGTGAGCAAAAACAGGAAGGCAAAATGC
CGCAAAAAAGGGAATAAGGGCGACACGGAAATGTTGAATACTCATACTCTTCCTTTTTCAATATTATTGA
AGCATTTATCAGGGTTATTGTCTCATGAGCGGATACATATTTGAATGTATTTAGAAAAATAAACAAATAG
GGGTTCCGCGCACATTTCCCCGAAAAGTGCCACCTGGGTCGACATTGATTATTGACTAGTTATTAATAGT
AATCAATTACGGGGTCATTAGTTCATAGCCCATATATGGAGTTCCGCGTTACATAACTTACGGTAAATGG
CCCGCCTGGCTGACCGCCCAACGACCCCCGCCCATTGACGTCAATAATGACGTATGTTCCCATAGTAACG
CCAATAGGGACTTTCCATTGACGTCAATGGGTGGAGTATTTACGGTAAACTGCCCACTTGGCAGTACATC
AAGTGTATCATATGCCAAGTACGCCCCCTATTGACGTCAATGACGGTAAATGGCCCGCCTGGCATTATGC
CCAGTACATGACCTTATGGGACTTTCCTACTTGGCAGTACATCTACGTATTAGTCATCGCTATTACCATG
GTCGAGGTGAGCCCCACGTTCTGCTTCACTCTCCCCATCTCCCCCCCCTCCCCACCCCCAATTTTGTATT
TATTTATTTTTTAATTATTTTGTGCAGCGATGGGGGCGGGGGGGGGGGGGGGGCGCGCCAGGCGGGGCGG
GGCGGGGCGAGGGG
Features (pLannotate 1.2.2; 22 found; start..end, strand, type, name):
    124..1140    +  intron         chimeric intron: chimera between introns from chicken β-actin and rabbit β-globin
   1215..1248    +  protein_bind   loxP: Cre-mediated recombination occurs in the 8-bp core sequence (GCATACAT). Cre recombinase
   1298..2089    +  CDS            neo: KKA2_KLEPN - Also known as kan, nptII. Experimental evidence at protein level: Swiss-Prot protein existence level 1. Resistance to kanamycin, neomycin, paromomycin, ribostamycin, butirosin and gentamicin B. From Klebsiella pneumoniae.
   2113..2265    +  CDS            ble (fragment): BLE_KLEPN - Experimental evidence at protein level: Swiss-Prot protein existence level 1. Binding protein with a strong affinity to the bleomycin family of antibiotics. Binds to CL990; an antimitotic-antibiotic compound. From Klebsiella pneumoniae.
   2272..2406    +  polyA_signal   SV40 poly(A) signal: SV40 polyadenylation signal
   2420..2453    +  protein_bind   loxP: Cre-mediated recombination occurs in the 8-bp core sequence (GCATACAT). Cre recombinase
   2493..3920    +  CDS            tdTomato: tdTomato is a basic (constitutively fluorescent) orange fluorescent protein published in 2004, derived from Discosoma sp.. It is reported to be a somewhat slowly-maturing tandem dimer with low acid sensitivity.
   3932..4003    +  CDS            HBB (fragment): HBB_PONPY - Experimental evidence at transcript level: Swiss-Prot protein existence level 2. Involved in oxygen transport from the lung to the various peripheral tissues. From Pongo pygmaeus (Bornean orangutan).
   4074..4129    +  polyA_signal   β-globin poly(A) signal: rabbit β-globin polyadenylation signal (Gil and Proudfoot, 1987)
   4514..4530    -  protein_bind   lac operator: The lac repressor binds to the lac operator to inhibit transcription in E. coli. This inhibition can be relieved by adding lactose or isopropyl-β-D-thiogalactopyranoside (IPTG). lac repressor encoded by lacI
   4538..4568    -  promoter       lac promoter: promoter for the E. coli lac operon
   4583..4604    -  protein_bind   CAP binding site: CAP binding activates transcription in the presence of cAMP. E. coli catabolite activator protein
   4617..4656    -  CDS            lacI (fragment): lac repressor; lacI; The lac repressor binds to the lac operator to inhibit transcription in E. coli. This inhibition can be relieved by adding lactose or isopropyl-β-D-thiogalactopyranoside (IPTG).
   4663..4685    +  promoter       SV40 promoter (fragment): SV40 enhancer and early promoter
   4689..4823    +  rep_origin     SV40 ori: SV40 origin of replication
   4843..4977    +  polyA_signal   SV40 poly(A) signal: SV40 polyadenylation signal
   4979..5033    -  CDS            lacI (fragment): lac repressor; lacI; The lac repressor binds to the lac operator to inhibit transcription in E. coli. This inhibition can be relieved by adding lactose or isopropyl-β-D-thiogalactopyranoside (IPTG).
   5216..5804    -  rep_origin     ori: high-copy-number ColE1/pMB1/pBR322/pUC origin of replication
   5975..6835    -  CDS            AmpR: β-lactamase; bla; confers resistance to ampicillin, carbenicillin, and related antibiotics
   6836..6940    -  promoter       AmpR promoter: bla
   6971..7350    +  enhancer       CMV enhancer: human cytomegalovirus immediate early enhancer
   7352..123     +  promoter       chicken β-actin promoter (across the origin): No description available
