[The description below was written by a language model from this plasmid's Addgene catalogue record and pLannotate feature annotations shown in this document.]
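Description:
pCALNL-tdTomato is a 7.5 kb mammalian expression plasmid built on the pCALNL backbone and designed to report Cre recombinase activity through red-orange fluorescence. It is propagated in E. coli as a high-copy plasmid using a ColE1/pUC-type origin, with ampicillin selection provided by the β-lactamase gene and its own promoter. Remnants of the lac promoter/operator region and small lacI fragments are carried over from the cloning backbone. An SV40 origin with a partial SV40 promoter and an additional SV40 polyadenylation signal is also present.

Expression is driven by the composite CAG promoter: the CMV immediate-early enhancer, the chicken β-actin promoter and a chimeric chicken β-actin/rabbit β-globin intron, which together give strong, broad activity in mammalian cells. Directly downstream lies a stop cassette flanked by two loxP sites in the same orientation. It contains the neomycin phosphotransferase coding sequence, a fragment of the bleomycin-resistance gene and an SV40 polyadenylation signal. In the absence of Cre, transcripts from CAG terminate within this cassette, so the downstream tdTomato open reading frame is not expressed. Cre excises the floxed segment, leaving a single loxP site and placing tdTomato, a tandem-dimer fluorescent protein derived from Discosoma sp., under direct CAG control. The transcript is then terminated by rabbit β-globin 3′ sequence and its polyadenylation signal.

The construct is used for Cre-dependent labelling of mammalian cells. The record itself does not specify a delivery method or the source of Cre, though the associated publication concerns developing mitral cells in mice.
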