Addgene plasmid #125573: pCALNL-tdTomato
Purpose: Cre-dependent expression of tdTomato in mammalian cells.
Depositing lab: Takeshi Imai. Depositing organization: Kyushu University. Publication: Activity-dependent local protection and lateral inhibition control synaptic competition in developing mitral cells in mice. Fujimoto S, Leiwe MN, Aihara S, Sakaguchi R, Muroyama Y, Kobayakawa R, Kobayakawa K, Saito T, Imai T. Dev Cell. 2023 Jul 24;58(14):1221-1236.e7. doi: 10.1016/j.devcel.2023.05.004. Epub 2023 Jun 7. PubMed 37290446.
Backbone
  Vector backbone: pCALNL
  Vector type: Mammalian Expression, Cre/Lox
Growth in bacteria
  Bacterial resistance: Ampicillin, 100 μg/mL
  Growth temperature: 37°C
  Growth strain: DH5alpha
  Copy number: High Copy
Gene/Insert
  Gene/Insert name: tdTomato
  Species: Discosoma sp.
  Insert size (bp): 1431
Resource information
  A portion of this plasmid was derived from a plasmid made by: The tdTomato gene was from Dr. Roger Tsien (UCSD). pCALNL vector is derived from Addgene #13770.
Terms and licenses: Academic/Nonprofit Terms; Industry Terms: Not Available to Industry
Depositor comments: Please visit https://www.biorxiv.org/content/10.1101/625616v2 for bioRxiv preprint.
How to cite: pCALNL-tdTomato was a gift from Takeshi Imai (Addgene plasmid # 125573 ; http://n2t.net/addgene:125573 ; RRID:Addgene_125573)
